>Addgene plasmid #116124 | pHAGE-B2M-M1L | addgene full sequence | sequence record 250512 | Addgene NGS Result
TTTTAAAAGAAAAGGGGGGATTGGGGGGTACAGTGCAGGGGAAAGAATAGTAGACATAATAGCAACAGAC
ATACAAACTAAAGAATTACAAAAACAAATTACAAAAATTCAAAATTTTCGGGTTTATTACAGGGACAGCA
GAGATCCAGTTTGGACTAGTCGTGAGGCTCCGGTGCCCGTCAGTGGGCAGAGCGCACATCGCCCACAGTC
CCCGAGAAGTTGGGGGGAGGGGTCGGCAATTGAACCGGTGCCTAGAGAAGGTGGCGCGGGGTAAACTGGG
AAAGTGATGTCGTGTACTGGCTCCGCCTTTTTCCCGAGGGTGGGGGAGAACCGTATATAAGTGCAGTAGT
CGCCGTGAACGTTCTTTTTCGCAACGGGTTTGCCGCCAGAACACAGGTAAGTGCCGTGTGTGGTTCCCGC
GGGCCTGGCCTCTTTACGGGTTATGGCCCTTGCGTGCCTTGAATTACTTCCACCTGGCTGCAGTACGTGA
TTCTTGATCCCGAGCTTCGGGTTGGAAGTGGGTGGGAGAGTTCGAGGCCTTGCGCTTAAGGAGCCCCTTC
GCCTCGTGCTTGAGTTGAGGCCTGGCCTGGGCGCTGGGGCCGCCGCGTGCGAATCTGGTGGCACCTTCGC
GCCTGTCTCGCTGCTTTCGATAAGTCTCTAGCCATTTAAAATTTTTGATGACCTGCTGCGACGCTTTTTT
TCTGGCAAGATAGTCTTGTAAATGCGGGCCAAGATCTGCACACTGGTATTTCGGTTTTTGGGGCCGCGGG
CGGCGACGGGGCCCGTGCGTCCCAGCGCACATGTTCGGCGAGGCGGGGCCTGCGAGCGCGGCCACCGAGA
ATCGGACGGGGGTAGTCTCAAGCTGGCCGGCCTGCTCTGGTGCCTGGCCTCGCGCCGCCGTGTATCGCCC
CGCCCTGGGCGGCAAGGCTGGCCCGGTCGGCACCAGTTGCGTGAGCGGAAAGATGGCCGCTTCCCGGCCC
TGCTGCAGGGAGCTCAAAATGGAGGACGCGGCGCTCGGGAGAGCGGGCGGGTGAGTCACCCACACAAAGG
AAAAGGGCCTTTCCGTCCTCAGCCGTCGCTTCATGTGACTCCACGGAGTACCGGGCGCCGTCCAGGCACC
TCGATTAGTTCTCGAGCTTTTGGAGTACGTCGTCTTTAGGTTGGGGGGAGGGGTTTTATGCGATGGAGTT
TCCCCACACTGAGTGGGTGGAGACTGAAGTTAGGCCAGCTTGGCACTTGATGTAATTCTCCTTGGAATTT
GCCCTTTTTGAGTTTGGATCTTGGTTCATTCTCAAGCCTCAGACAGTGGTTCAAAGTTTTTTTCTTCCAT
TTCAGGTGTCGTGAAGCGGCCCTGCAGATATCAACAAGTTTGTACAAAAAAGCAGGCACCTTGTCTCGCT
CCGTGGCCTTAGCTGTGCTCGCGCTACTCTCTCTTTCTGGCCTGGAGGCT
[297 nt withheld, positions 1451-1747]
TAGAACCCAGCTTTCTTGTACAAAGTGGTGATATCCAATTAACCCTCACTAAAGGTTGTGAATGATTAAT
GAATAGAAGCCCTATAGTGAGTCGTATTACCACCCAACTTTTCTATACAAAGTGGTTGATATCCAGCACA
GTGGCGGCCGCTCGAGTCTAGAGGGCCCGCGGTTCGAAGGTAAGCCTATCCCTAACCCTCTCCTCGGTCT
CGATTCTACGCGTACCGGTTAGTAATGAGATCCCTCCCCCCCCCCTAACGTTACTGGCCGAAGCCGCTTG
GAATAAGGCCGGTGTGCGTTTGTCTATATGTTATTTTCCACCATATTGCCGTCTTTTGGCAATGTGAGGG
CCCGGAAACCTGGCCCTGTCTTCTTGACGAGCATTCCTAGGGGTCTTTCCCCTCTCGCCAAAGGAATGCA
AGGTCTGTTGAATGTCGTGAAGGAAGCAGTTCCTCTGGAAGCTTCTTGAAGACAAACAACGTCTGTAGCG
ACCCTTTGCAGGCAGCGGAACCCCCCACCTGGCGACAGGTGCCTCTGCGGCCAAAAGCCACGTGTATAAG
ATACACCTGCAAAGGCGGCACAACCCCAGTGCCACGTTGTGAGTTGGATAGTTGTGGAAAGAGTCAAATG
GCTCTCCTCAAGCGTATTCAACAAGGGGCTGAAGGATGCCCAGAAGGTACCCCATTGTATGGGATCTGAT
CTGGGGCCTCGGTGCACATGCTTTACATGTGTTTAGTCGAGGTTAAAAAAACGTCTAGGCCCCCCGAACC
ACGGGGACGTGGTTTTCCTTTGAAAAACACGATGATAATATGGCCACACATATGGTGAGCAAGGGCGAGG
AGCTGTTCACCGGGGTGGTGCCCATCCTGGTCGAGCTGGACGGCGACGTAAACGGCCACAAGTTCAGCGT
GTCCGGCGAGGGCGAGGGCGATGCCACCTACGGCAAGCTGACCCTGAAGTTCATCTGCACCACCGGCAAG
CTGCCCGTGCCCTGGCCCACCCTCGTGACCACCCTGACCTACGGCGTGCAGTGCTTCAGCCGCTACCCCG
ACCACATGAAGCAGCACGACTTCTTCAAGTCCGCCATGCCCGAAGGCTACGTCCAGGAGCGCACCATCTT
CTTCAAGGACGACGGCAACTACAAGACCCGCGCCGAGGTGAAGTTCGAGGGCGACACCCTGGTGAACCGC
ATCGAGCTGAAGGGCATCGACTTCAAGGAGGACGGCAACATCCTGGGGCACAAGCTGGAGTACAACTACA
ACAGCCACAACGTCTATATCATGGCCGACAAGCAGAAGAACGGCATCAAGGTGAACTTCAAGATCCGCCA
CAACATCGAGGACGGCAGCGTGCAGCTCGCCGACCACTACCAGCAGAACACCCCCATCGGCGACGGCCCC
GTGCTGCTGCCCGACAACCACTACCTGAGCACCCAGTCCGCCCTGAGCAAAGACCCCAACGAGAAGCGCG
ATCACATGGTCCTGCTGGAGTTCGTGACCGCCGCCGGGATCACTCTCGGCATGGACGAGCTGTACAAGTA
AATCGATAGATCCTAATCAACCTCTGGATTACAAAATTTGTGAAAGATTGACTGGTATTCTTAACTATGT
TGCTCCTTTTACGCTATGTGGATACGCTGCTTTAATGCCTTTGTATCATGCTATTGCTTCCCGTATGGCT
TTCATTTTCTCCTCCTTGTATAAATCCTGGTTGCTGTCTCTTTATGAGGAGTTGTGGCCCGTTGTCAGGC
AACGTGGCGTGGTGTGCACTGTGTTTGCTGACGCAACCCCCACTGGTTGGGGCATTGCCACCACCTGTCA
GCTCCTTTCCGGGACTTTCGCTTTCCCCCTCCCTATTGCCACGGCGGAACTCATCGCCGCCTGCCTTGCC
CGCTGCTGGACAGGGGCTCGGCTGTTGGGCACTGACAATTCCGTGGTGTTGTCGGGGAAATCATCGTCCT
TTCCTTGGCTGCTCGCCTGTGTTGCCACCTGGATTCTGCGCGGGACGTCCTTCTGCTACGTCCCTTCGGC
CCTCAATCCAGCGGACCTTCCTTCCCGCGGCCTGCTGCCGGCTCTGCGGCCTCTTCCGCGTCTTCGCCTT
CGCCCTCAGACGAGTCGGATCTCCCTTTGGGCCGCCTCCCCGCCTGAGATCCTTTAAGACCAATGACTTA
CAAGGCAGCTGTAGATCTTAGCCACTTTTTAAAAGAAAAGGGGGGACTGGAAGGGCTAATTCACTCCCAA
CGAAGACAAGATCTGCTTTTTGCTTGTACTGGGTCTCTCTGGTTAGACCAGATCTGAGCCTGGGAGCTCT
CTGGCTAACTAGGGAACCCACTGCTTAAGCCTCAATAAAGCTTGCCTTGAGTGCTTCAAGTAGTGTGTGC
CCGTCTGTTGTGTGACTCTGGTAACTAGAGATCCCTCAGACCCTTTTAGTCAGTGTGGAAAATCTCTAGC
AGTAGTAGTTCATGTCATCTTATTATTCAGTATTTATAACTTGCAAAGAAATGAATATCAGAGAGTGAGA
GGCCCGGGTTAATTAAGGAAAGGGCTAGATCATTCTTGAAGACGAAAGGGCCTCGTGATACGCCTATTTT
TATAGGTTAATGTCATGATAATAATGGTTTCTTAGACGTCAGGTGGCACTTTTCGGGGAAATGTGCGCGG
AACCCCTATTTGTTTATTTTTCTAAATACATTCAAATATGTATCCGCTCATGAGACAATAACCCTGATAA
ATGCTTCAATAATATTGAAAAAGGAAGAGTATGAGTATTCAACATTTCCGTGTCGCCCTTATTCCCTTTT
TTGCGGCATTTTGCCTTCCTGTTTTTGCTCACCCAGAAACGCTGGTGAAAGTAAAAGATGCTGAAGATCA
GTTGGGTGCACGAGTGGGTTACATCGAACTGGATCTCAACAGCGGTAAGATCCTTGAGAGTTTTCGCCCC
GAAGAACGTTTTCCAATGATGAGCACTTTTAAAGTTCTGCTATGTGGCGCGGTATTATCCCGTGTTGACG
CCGGGCAAGAGCAACTCGGTCGCCGCATACACTATTCTCAGAATGACTTGGTTGAGTACTCACCAGTCAC
AGAAAAGCATCTTACGGATGGCATGACAGTAAGAGAATTATGCAGTGCTGCCATAACCATGAGTGATAAC
ACTGCGGCCAACTTACTTCTGACAACGATCGGAGGACCGAAGGAGCTAACCGCTTTTTTGCACAACATGG
GGGATCATGTAACTCGCCTTGATCGTTGGGAACCGGAGCTGAATGAAGCCATACCAAACGACGAGCGTGA
CACCACGATGCCTGTAGCAATGGCAACAACGTTGCGCAAACTATTAACTGGCGAACTACTTACTCTAGCT
TCCCGGCAACAATTAATAGACTGGATGGAGGCGGATAAAGTTGCAGGACCACTTCTGCGCTCGGCCCTTC
CGGCTGGCTGGTTTATTGCTGATAAATCTGGAGCCGGTGAGCGTGGGTCTCGCGGTATCATTGCAGCACT
GGGGCCAGATGGTAAGCCCTCCCGTATCGTAGTTATCTACACGACGGGGAGTCAGGCAACTATGGATGAA
CGAAATAGACAGATCGCTGAGATAGGTGCCTCACTGATTAAGCATTGGTAACTGTCAGACCAAGTTTACT
CATATATACTTTAGATTGATTTAAAACTTCATTTTTAATTTAAAAGGATCTAGGTGAAGATCCTTTTTGA
TAATCTCATGACCAAAATCCCTTAACGTGAGTTTTCGTTCCACTGAGCGTCAGACCCCGTAGAAAAGATC
AAAGGATCTTCTTGAGATCCTTTTTTTCTGCGCGTAATCTGCTGCTTGCAAACAAAAAAACCACCGCTAC
CAGCGGTGGTTTGTTTGCCGGATCAAGAGCTACCAACTCTTTTTCCGAAGGTAACTGGCTTCAGCAGAGC
GCAGATACCAAATACTGTTCTTCTAGTGTAGCCGTAGTTAGGCCACCACTTCAAGAACTCTGTAGCACCG
CCTACATACCTCGCTCTGCTAATCCTGTTACCAGTGGCTGCTGCCAGTGGCGATAAGTCGTGTCTTACCG
GGTTGGACTCAAGACGATAGTTACCGGATAAGGCGCAGCGGTCGGGCTGAACGGGGGGTTCGTGCACACA
GCCCAGCTTGGAGCGAACGACCTACACCGAACTGAGATACCTACAGCGTGAGCTATGAGAAAGCGCCACG
CTTCCCGAAGGGAGAAAGGCGGACAGGTATCCGGTAAGCGGCAGGGTCGGAACAGGAGAGCGCACGAGGG
AGCTTCCAGGGGGAAACGCCTGGTATCTTTATAGTCCTGTCGGGTTTCGCCACCTCTGACTTGAGCGTCG
ATTTTTGTGATGCTCGTCAGGGGGGCGGAGCCTATGGAAAAACGCCAGCAACGCGGCCTTTTTACGGTTC
CTGGCCTTTTGCTGGCCTTTTGCTCACATGTTCTTTCCTGCGTTATCCCCTGATTCTGTGGATAACCGTA
TTACCGCCTTTGAGTGAGCTGATACCGCTCGCCGCAGCCGAACGACCGAGCGCAGCGAGTCAGTGAGCGA
GGAAGCGGAAGAGCGCCCAATACGCAAACCGCCTCTCCCCGCGCGTTGGCCGATTCATTAATGCAGCAAG
CTCATGGCTGACTAATTTTTTTTATTTATGCAGAGGCCGAGGCCGCCTCGGCCTCTGAGCTATTCCAGAA
GTAGTGAGGAGGCTTTTTTGGAGGCCTAGGCTTTTGCAAAAAGCTCCCCGTGGCACGACAGGTTTCCCGA
CTGGAAAGCGGGCAGTGAGCGCAACGCAATTAATGTGAGTTAGCTCACTCATTAGGCACCCCAGGCTTTA
CACTTTATGCTTCCGGCTCGTATGTTGTGTGGAATTGTGAGCGGATAACAATTTCACACAGGAAACAGCT
ATGACATGATTACGAATTTCACAAATAAAGCATTTTTTTCACTGCATTCTAGTTGTGGTTTGTCCAAACT
CATCAATGTATCTTATCATGTCTGGATCAACTGGATAACTCAAGCTAACCAAAATCATCCCAAACTTCCC
ACCCCATACCCTATTACCACTGCCAATTACCTGTGGTTTCATTTACTCTAAACCTGTGATTCCTCTGAAT
TATTTTCATTTTAAAGAAATTGTATTTGTTAAATATGTACTACAAACTTAGTAGTTGGAAGGGCTAATTC
ACTCCCAAAGAAGACAAGATATCCTTGATCTGTGGATCTACCACACACAAGGCTACTTCCCTGATTAGCA
GAACTACACACCAGGGCCAGGGGTCAGATATCCACTGACCTTTGGATGGTGCTACAAGCTAGTACCAGTT
GAGCCAGATAAGGTAGAAGAGGCCAATAAAGGAGAGAACACCAGCTTGTTACACCCTGTGAGCCTGCATG
GGATGGATGACCCGGAGAGAGAAGTGTTAGAGTGGAGGTTTGACAGCCGCCTAGCATTTCATCACGTGGC
CCGAGAGCTGCATCCGGAGTACTTCAAGAACTGCTGATATCGAGCTTGCTACAAGGGACTTTCCGCTGGG
GACTTTCCAGGGAGGCGTGGCCTGGGCGGGACTGGGGAGTGGCGAGCCCTCAGATCCTGCATATAAGCAG
CTGCTTTTTGCCTGTACTGGGTCTCTCTGGTTAGACCAGATCTGAGCCTGGGAGCTCTCTGGCTAACTAG
GGAACCCACTGCTTAAGCCTCAATAAAGCTTGCCTTGAGTGCTTCAAGTAGTGTGTGCCCGTCTGTTGTG
TGACTCTGGTAACTAGAGATCCCTCAGACCCTTTTAGTCAGTGTGGAAAATCTCTAGCAGTGGCGCCCGA
ACAGGGACTTGAAAGCGAAAGGGAAACCAGAGGAGCTCTCTCGACGCAGGACTCGGCTTGCTGAAGCGCG
CACGGCAAGAGGCGAGGGGCGGCGACTGGTGAGTACGCCAAAAATTTTGACTAGCGGAGGCTAGAAGGAG
AGAGATGGGTGCGAGAGCGTCAGTATTAAGCGGGGGAGAATTAGATCGCGATGGGAAAAAATTCGGTTAA
GGCCAGGGGGAAAGAAAAAATATAAATTAAAACATATAGTATGGGCAAGCAGGGAGCTAGAACGATTCGC
AGTTAATCCTGGCCTGTTAGAAACATCAGAAGGCTGTAGACAAATACTGGGACAGCTACAACCATCCCTT
CAGACAGGATCAGAAGAACTTAGATCATTATATAATACAGTAGCAACCCTCTATTGTGTGCATCAAAGGA
TAGAGATAAAAGACACCAAGGAAGCTTTAGACAAGATAGAGGAAGAGCAAAACAAAAGTAAGACCACCGC
ACAGCAAGCGGCCGGCCGCTGATCTTCAGACCTGGAGGAGGAGATATGAGGGACAATTGGAGAAGTGAAT
TATATAAATATAAAGTAGTAAAAATTGAACCATTAGGAGTAGCACCCACCAAGGCAAAGAGAAGAGTGGT
GCAGAGAGAAAAAAGAGCAGTGGGAATAGGAGCTTTGTTCCTTGGGTTCTTGGGAGCAGCAGGAAGCACT
ATGGGCGCAGCGTCAATGACGCTGACGGTACAGGCCAGACAATTATTGTCTGGTATAGTGCAGCAGCAGA
ACAATTTGCTGAGGGCTATTGAGGCGCAACAGCATCTGTTGCAACTCACAGTCTGGGGCATCAAGCAGCT
CCAGGCAAGAATCCTGGCTGTGGAAAGATACCTAAAGGATCAACAGCTCCTGGGGATTTGGGGTTGCTCT
GGAAAACTCATTTGCACCACTGCTGTGCCTTGGAATGCTAGTTGGAGTAATAAATCTCTGGAACAGATTT
GGAATCACACGACCTGGATGGAGTGGGACAGAGAAATTAACAATTACACAAGCTTAATACACTCCTTAAT
TGAAGAATCGCAAAACCAGCAAGAAAAGAATGAACAAGAATTATTGGAATTAGATAAATGGGCAAGTTTG
TGGAATTGGTTTAACATAACAAATTGGCTGTGGTATATAAAATTATTCATAATGATAGTAGGAGGCTTGG
TAGGTTTAAGAATAGTTTTTGCTGTACTTTCTATAGTGAATAGAGTTAGGCAGGGATATTCACCATTATC
GTTTCAGACCCACCTCCCAACCCCGAGGGGACCCGACAGGCCCGAAGGAATAGAAGAAGAAGGTGGAGAG
AGAGACAGAGACAGATCCATTCGATTAGTGAACGGATCTCGACGGTATCGCCGAATTCACAAATGGCAGT
ATTCATCCACAA
Features (pLannotate 1.2.2; 30 found; start..end, strand, type, name):
      1..118     +  misc_feature   cPPT/CTS: central polypurine tract and central termination sequence of HIV-1
    166..1344    +  promoter       EF-1α promoter: strong constitutive promoter for human elongation factor EF-1α
   1365..1385    +  protein_bind   attB1: mutant version of attB; core recombination site for the Gateway® BP reaction BP Clonase™
   1391..1747    +  CDS            B2M (sequence partly withheld): B2MG_HUMAN - Experimental evidence at protein level: Swiss-Prot protein existence level 1. Component of the class I major histocompatibility complex (MHC). Involved in the presentation of peptide antigens to the immune system. Exogenously applied M.tuberculosis EsxA or EsxA-EsxB (or EsxA expressed in host) binds B2M and decreases its export to the cell surface (total protein levels do not change), probably leading to defects in class I antigen presentation (PubMed:25356553). From Homo sapiens (Human).
   1752..1776    -  protein_bind   attB2: mutant version of attB; recombination site for the Gateway® BP reaction BP Clonase™
   1784..1802    +  promoter       T3 promoter: promoter for bacteriophage T3 RNA polymerase
   1828..1846    -  promoter       T7 promoter: promoter for bacteriophage T7 RNA polymerase
   1852..1870    -  protein_bind   attB4 (fragment): mutant version of attB; core recombination site for the Gateway® BP reaction BP Clonase™
   1926..1967    +  CDS            V5 tag: epitope tag from simian virus 5
   2093..2555    +  misc_feature   IRES: internal ribosome entry site (IRES) of the encephalomyocarditis virus (EMCV)
   2569..3288    +  CDS            EGFP: the original enhanced GFP (Yang et al., 1996) mammalian codon-optimized
   3302..3890    +  misc_feature   WPRE: woodchuck hepatitis virus posttranscriptional regulatory element
   3898..3963    +  CDS            nef (fragment): NEF_HV1Z2 - Experimental evidence at protein level: Swiss-Prot protein existence level 1. Extracellular Nef protein targets CD4(+) T-lymphocytes for apoptosis by interacting with CXCR4 surface receptors. From Human immunodeficiency virus type 1 group M subtype D (isolate Z2/CDC-Z34) (HIV-1).
   3965..4198    +  LTR            3' LTR (ΔU3): self-inactivating 3' long terminal repeat (LTR) from HIV-1
   4403..4507    +  promoter       AmpR promoter: bla
   4508..5368    +  CDS            AmpR: β-lactamase; bla; confers resistance to ampicillin, carbenicillin, and related antibiotics
   5539..6127    +  rep_origin     ori: high-copy-number ColE1/pMB1/pBR322/pUC origin of replication
   6310..6364    +  CDS            lacI (fragment): lac repressor; lacI; The lac repressor binds to the lac operator to inhibit transcription in E. coli. This inhibition can be relieved by adding lactose or isopropyl-β-D-thiogalactopyranoside (IPTG).
   6370..6463    +  rep_origin     SV40 ori (fragment): SV40 origin of replication
   6488..6525    +  CDS            lacI (fragment): lac repressor; lacI; The lac repressor binds to the lac operator to inhibit transcription in E. coli. This inhibition can be relieved by adding lactose or isopropyl-β-D-thiogalactopyranoside (IPTG).
   6538..6559    +  protein_bind   CAP binding site: CAP binding activates transcription in the presence of cAMP. E. coli catabolite activator protein
   6574..6604    +  promoter       lac promoter: promoter for the E. coli lac operon
   6612..6628    +  protein_bind   lac operator: The lac repressor binds to the lac operator to inhibit transcription in E. coli. This inhibition can be relieved by adding lactose or isopropyl-β-D-thiogalactopyranoside (IPTG). lac repressor encoded by lacI
   6662..6745    +  polyA_signal   SV40 poly(A) signal (fragment): SV40 polyadenylation signal
   6912..7241    +  CDS            nef (fragment): NEF_HV1BR - Experimental evidence at protein level: Swiss-Prot protein existence level 1. Extracellular Nef protein targets CD4(+) T-lymphocytes for apoptosis by interacting with CXCR4 surface receptors (PubMed:14990729). From Human immunodeficiency virus type 1 group M subtype B (isolate BRU/LAI) (HIV-1).
   7289..7546    +  LTR            5' LTR (truncated): truncated 5' long terminal repeat (LTR) from HIV-1
   7593..7718    +  misc_feature   HIV-1 Ψ: packaging signal of human immunodeficiency virus type 1
   7702..8040    +  CDS            HIV-1 gag (fragment): gag protein from human immunodeficiency virus 1; gag
   8215..8448    +  misc_feature   RRE: The Rev response element (RRE) of HIV-1 allows for Rev-dependent mRNA export from the nucleus to the cytoplasm.
   8825..8925    +  CDS            Rev (fragment): human immunodeficiency virus 1 (HIV-1) Rev protein; rev; enhances nuclear export of unspliced and incompletely spliced viral mRNAs
