[The description below was written by a language model from this plasmid's Addgene catalogue record and pLannotate feature annotations shown in this document.]
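Description:
pHAGE-B2M-M1L is an HIV-1-based lentiviral expression plasmid built on the pHAGE backbone, carrying a human beta-2-microglobulin (B2M) open reading frame with the M1L substitution, which changes the initiator methionine codon to leucine. In bacteria it is maintained through a high-copy ColE1/pUC-type origin and selected with ampicillin via the β-lactamase gene. The record lists a recombination-deficient strain for propagation, as is usual for LTR-containing plasmids.

The viral portion comprises a truncated 5' LTR, the Ψ packaging signal with an adjoining gag fragment, the Rev response element for Rev-dependent nuclear export of the genomic RNA, a cPPT/CTS element and a self-inactivating ΔU3 3' LTR. Packaging functions therefore have to be supplied in trans. Within this frame, the constitutive human EF-1α promoter drives the B2M coding sequence, which was introduced by Gateway cloning and is flanked by attB1 and attB2 sites. Downstream lie a V5 epitope tag, an EMCV IRES and EGFP, followed by a WPRE that enhances transcript expression. The IRES allows EGFP to be translated from the same transcript, so that transduced cells can be identified by fluorescence. The V5 sequence is separated from the B2M ORF by the attB2 site and short T3/T7 promoter remnants, and the record does not indicate whether it is fused in frame to the insert.

B2M is the light-chain component of MHC class I complexes involved in antigen presentation. The stated purpose is lentiviral expression of the M1L variant, and the associated publication concerns systematic functional annotation of somatic cancer mutations, which suggests use in cell-based assays of variant function.
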