Addgene plasmid #116124: pHAGE-B2M-M1L
Purpose: Lentiviral expression of B2M M1L
Depositing lab: Gordon Mills & Kenneth Scott. Depositing organization: Baylor College of Medicine. Publication: Systematic Functional Annotation of Somatic Mutations in Cancer. Ng PK, Li J, Jeong KJ, Shao S, Chen H, Tsang YH, Sengupta S, Wang Z, Bhavana VH, Tran R, Soewito S, Minussi DC, Moreno D, Kong K, Dogruluk T, Lu H, Gao J, Tokheim C, Zhou DC, Johnson AM, Zeng J, Ip CKM, Ju Z, Wester M, Yu S, Li Y, Vellano CP, Schultz N, Karchin R, Ding L, Lu Y, Cheung LWT, Chen K, Shaw KR, Meric-Bernstam F, Scott KL, Yi S, Sahni N, Liang H, Mills GB. Cancer Cell. 2018 Mar 12;33(3):450-462.e10. doi: 10.1016/j.ccell.2018.01.021. PubMed 29533785.
Backbone
  Vector backbone: pHAGE
  Vector type: Lentiviral
Growth in bacteria
  Bacterial resistance: Ampicillin, 100 μg/mL
  Growth temperature: 37°C
  Growth strain: Stbl3
  Copy number: High Copy
Gene/Insert
  Gene/Insert name: B2M
  Species: H. sapiens (human)
  Mutation: M1L
  Entrez Gene: B2M (a.k.a. IMD43)
  Cloning method: Gateway Cloning
Terms and licenses: Academic/Nonprofit Terms; Industry Terms: Not Available to Industry
How to cite: pHAGE-B2M-M1L was a gift from Gordon Mills & Kenneth Scott (Addgene plasmid # 116124 ; http://n2t.net/addgene:116124 ; RRID:Addgene_116124)
