>Addgene plasmid #116124 | pHAGE-B2M-M1L | depositor partial sequence | sequence record 218998 | insert
TTGTCTCGCTCCGTGGCCTTAGCTGTGCTCGCGCTACTCTCTCTTTCTGGCCTGGAGGCT
[297 nt withheld, positions 61-357]
TAA
